Addgene plasmid #68571: pMpGWB117
Purpose: (Empty Backbone) Gateway binary vector designed for transgenic research with Marchantia polymorpha as well as other plants
Depositing lab: Takayuki Kohchi. Depositing organization: Kyoto University, Graduate School of Biostudies. Publication: Development of Gateway Binary Vector Series with Four Different Selection Markers for the Liverwort Marchantia polymorpha. Ishizaki K, Nishihama R, Ueda M, Inoue K, Ishida S, Nishimura Y, Shikanai T, Kohchi T. PLoS One. 2015 Sep 25;10(9):e0138876. doi: 10.1371/journal.pone.0138876. eCollection 2015. PONE-D-15-25288 PubMed 26406247.
Backbone
  Vector backbone: pMpGWB100
  Backbone manufacturer: Kohchi Lab., Kyoto University
  Backbone size (bp): 9502
  Modifications to backbone: Coding sequence for the modified EAR motif plant-specific repression domain showing strong repression activity (SRDX) is cloned downstream of the Gateway cassette.
  Vector type: Plant Expression
  Selectable markers: Hygromycin
  Tag / fusion protein: Modified EAR motif plant-specific repression domain showing strong repression activity (SRDX) (C terminal on insert)
Growth in bacteria
  Bacterial resistance: Chloramphenicol and Spectinomycin, 25 & 50 μg/mL
  Growth temperature: 37°C
  Growth strain: DB3.1
  Copy number: High Copy
Gene/Insert
  Cloning method: Gateway Cloning
Resource information
  A portion of this plasmid was derived from a plasmid made by: The Gateway cassette was provided by Tsuyoshi Nakagawa at Shimane University, Japan.
Terms and licenses: Academic/Nonprofit Terms; Industry Terms: Not Available to Industry
How to cite: pMpGWB117 was a gift from Takayuki Kohchi (Addgene plasmid # 68571 ; http://n2t.net/addgene:68571 ; RRID:Addgene_68571)
