[The description below was written by a language model from this plasmid's Addgene catalogue record and pLannotate feature annotations shown in this document.]
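Description:
pMpGWB117 is an empty Gateway destination binary vector for Agrobacterium-mediated plant transformation, built on the pMpGWB100 backbone and designed for transgenic work in the liverwort Marchantia polymorpha as well as other plants. The backbone carries a ColE1/pMB1-type origin with a bom site for high-copy propagation in E. coli. It also carries the pVS1 oriV, RepA and StaA functions that support replication and stable maintenance in Agrobacterium. Bacterial selection relies on an aadA spectinomycin/streptomycin resistance gene on the backbone and on the chloramphenicol resistance gene inside the Gateway cassette. Because the cassette also encodes the CcdB toxin, the unrecombined vector is kept in a ccdB-tolerant strain such as DB3.1.

Between the nopaline-type right and left T-DNA borders lie two units. The first is the attR1–CmR–ccdB–attR2 cassette followed by a NOS terminator. According to the catalogue entry, the coding sequence for SRDX, a modified EAR-motif plant repression domain, sits just downstream of the cassette, although the feature table does not annotate it. An LR reaction with an entry clone replaces the CmR/ccdB segment, so that the incoming open reading frame becomes fused at its C terminus to SRDX. No plant promoter is annotated upstream of attR1, and the record does not state one, which suggests that the regulatory sequence driving the fusion is meant to come in with the entry clone. The second unit is a hygromycin phosphotransferase gene under an enhanced CaMV 35S promoter with a CaMV poly(A) signal, used to select transformed plants. The SRDX fusion is typically used to convert a transcription factor into a dominant chimeric repressor for studying its function.
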