Features (pLannotate 1.2.2; 27 found; start..end, strand, type, name):
     54..78      -  misc_feature   RB T-DNA repeat: right border repeat from nopaline C58 T-DNA
    144..298     -  CDS            lacZα (fragment): LacZα fragment of β-galactosidase; lacZ fragment
    323..447     +  protein_bind   attR1: mutant version of attR; recombination site for the Gateway® LR reaction LR Clonase™
    484..514     +  promoter       lac UV5 promoter: E. coli lac promoter with an "up" mutation
    539..567     +  promoter       cat promoter (fragment): promoter of the E. coli cat gene encoding chloramphenicol acetyltransferase
    568..1227    +  CDS            CmR: chloramphenicol acetyltransferase; cat; confers resistance to chloramphenicol
   1406..1564    +  CDS            ccdA (fragment): CCDA_ECO57 - Also known as H, letA. Experimental evidence at protein level: Swiss-Prot protein existence level 1. Antitoxin component of a type II toxin-antitoxin (TA) system which inhibits the post-segregational killing (PSK) of plasmid-free cells, also referred to as a plasmid addiction system. Binds to and blocks the activity of CcdB; will also remove bound CcdB protein from the CcdB-GyrA complex by forming a CcdA-CcdB complex, a process termed rejuvenation. Functions as a transcriptional corepressor for the ccdAB operon, repression also requires CcdB (By similarity). From Escherichia coli
   1569..1871    +  CDS            ccdB: CCDB_ECOLI - Also known as G, letB, letD. Experimental evidence at protein level: Swiss-Prot protein existence level 1. Toxic component of a type II toxin-antitoxin (TA) system, functioning in plasmid maintainence. Responsible for the post- segregational killing (PSK) of plasmid-free cells, also referred to as a plasmid addiction system. Half-life of over 2 hours. Cell killing by CcdB is accompanied by filamentation, defects in chromosome and plasmid segregation, defects in cell division, formation of anucleate cells, decreased DNA synthesis and plasmid loss. Interferes with the activity of DN
   1915..2039    -  protein_bind   attR2: mutant version of attR; recombination site for the Gateway® LR reaction LR Clonase™
   2110..2362    +  terminator     NOS terminator: nopaline synthase terminator and poly(A) signal
   2418..2440    -  protein_bind   lac operator (fragment): The lac repressor binds to the lac operator to inhibit transcription in E. coli. This inhibition can be relieved by adding lactose or isopropyl-β-D-thiogalactopyranoside (IPTG). lac repressor encoded by lacI
   2444..2474    -  promoter       lac promoter: promoter for the E. coli lac operon
   2489..2510    -  protein_bind   CAP binding site: CAP binding activates transcription in the presence of cAMP. E. coli catabolite activator protein
   2595..2769    -  polyA_signal   CaMV poly(A) signal: cauliflower mosaic virus polyadenylation signal
   2810..3835    -  CDS            HygR: hygromycin B phosphotransferase confers resistance to hygromycin
   3902..4577    -  promoter       CaMV 35S promoter (enhanced): cauliflower mosaic virus 35S promoter with a duplicated enhancer region
   4772..4796    -  misc_feature   LB T-DNA repeat: left border repeat from nopaline C58 T-DNA
   5055..5078    +  promoter       Pc promoter (fragment): intI1 (promoter lies within the coding sequence); class 1 integron promoter
   5254..5310    +  CDS            GmR (fragment): gentamycin acetyltransferase; aacC1; confers resistance to gentamycin
   5321..6108    +  CDS            SmR (fragment): aminoglycoside adenylyltransferase (Murphy, 1985); aadA; confers resistance to spectinomycin and streptomycin
   6354..6942    +  rep_origin     ori: high-copy-number ColE1/pMB1/pBR322/pUC origin of replication
   7128..7268    -  misc_feature   bom: basis of mobility region from pBR322
   7370..7409    -  CDS            rop (fragment): Rop protein, which maintains plasmids at low copy number; rop
   7612..7806    -  rep_origin     pVS1 oriV: origin of replication for the Pseudomonas plasmid pVS1 (Heeb et al., 2000)
   7872..8945    -  CDS            pVS1 RepA: replication protein from the Pseudomonas plasmid pVS1 (Heeb et al., 2000)
   9374..10003   -  CDS            pVS1 StaA: stability protein from the Pseudomonas plasmid pVS1 (Heeb et al., 2000)
  10563..10964   -  CDS            Y4CG_SINFN (fragment): Protein inferred from homology: Swiss-Prot protein existence level 3. From Sinorhizobium fredii (strain NBRC 101917 / NGR234).
>Addgene plasmid #68571 | pMpGWB117 | depositor full sequence | sequence record 121806 | pMpGWB117 sequence 11250 bps
TTTCACGCCCTTTTAAATATCCGATTATTCTAATAAACGCTCTTTTCTCTTAGGTTTACCCGCCAATATA
TCCTGTCAAACACTGATAGTTTAAACTGAAGGCGGGAAACGACAATCTGATCCAAGCTCAAGCTGCTCTA
GCATTCGCCATTCAGGCTGCGCAACTGTTGGGAAGGGCGATCGGTGCGGGCCTCTTCGCTATTACGCCAG
CTGGCGAAAGGGGGATGTGCTGCAAGGCGATTAAGTTGGGTAACGCCAGGGTTTTCCCAGTCACGACGTT
GTAAAACGACGGCCAGTGCCAAGCTTGGGTCTAGAGTTATCAACAAGTTTGTACAAAAAAGCTGAACGAG
AAACGTAAAATGATATAAATATCAATATATTAAATTAGATTTTGCATAAAAAACAGACTACATAATACTG
TAAAACACAACATATCCAGTCACTATGGCGGCCCCTCGAGGGGCCGCATTAGGCACCCCAGGCTTTACAC
TTTATGCTTCCGGCTCGTATAATGTGTGGATTTTGAGTTAGGATCCGGCGAGATTTTCAGGAGCTAAGGA
AGCTAAAATGGAGAAAAAAATCACTGGATATACCACCGTTGATATATCCCAATGGCATCGTAAAGAACAT
TTTGAGGCATTTCAGTCAGTTGCTCAATGTACCTATAACCAGACCGTTCAGCTGGATATTACGGCCTTTT
TAAAGACCGTAAAGAAAAATAAGCACAAGTTTTATCCGGCCTTTATTCACATTCTTGCCCGCCTGATGAA
TGCTCATCCGGAATTCCGTATGGCAATGAAAGACGGTGAGCTGGTGATATGGGATAGTGTTCACCCTTGT
TACACCGTTTTCCATGAGCAAACTGAAACGTTTTCATCGCTCTGGAGTGAATACCACGACGATTTCCGGC
AGTTTCTACACATATATTCGCAAGATGTGGCGTGTTACGGTGAAAACCTGGCCTATTTCCCTAAAGGGTT
TATTGAGAATATGTTTTTCGTCTCAGCCAATCCCTGGGTGAGTTTCACCAGTTTTGATTTAAACGTGGCC
AATATGGACAACTTCTTCGCCCCCGTTTTCACCATGGGCAAATATTATACGCAAGGCGACAAGGTGCTGA
TGCCGCTGGCGATTCAGGTTCATCATGCCGTCTGTGATGGCTTCCATGTCGGCAGAATGCTTAATGAATT
ACAACAGTACTGCGATGAGTGGCAGGGCGGGGCGTAAACGCGTGGATCCGGCTTACTAAAAGCCAGATAA
CAGTATGCGTATTTGCGCGCTGATTTTTGCGGTATAAGAATATATACTGATATGTATACCCGAAGTATGT
CAAAAAGAGGTGTGCTATGAAGCAGCGTATTACAGTGACAGTTGACAGCGACAGCTATCAGTTGCTCAAG
GCATATATGATGTCAATATCTCCGGTCTGGTAAGCACAACCATGCAGAATGAAGCCCGTCGTCTGCGTGC
CGAACGCTGGAAAGCGGAAAATCAGGAAGGGATGGCTGAGGTCGCCCGGTTTATTGAAATGAACGGCTCT
TTTGCTGACGAGAACAGGGACTGGTGAAATGCAGTTTAAGGTTTACACCTATAAAAGAGAGAGCCGTTAT
CGTCTGTTTGTGGATGTACAGAGTGATATTATTGACACGCCCGGGCGACGGATGGTGATCCCCCTGGCCA
GTGCACGTCTGCTGTCAGATAAAGTCTCCCGTGAACTTTACCCGGTGGTGCATATCGGGGATGAAAGCTG
GCGCATGATGACCACCGATATGGCCAGTGTGCCGGTCTCCGTTATCGGGGAAGAAGTGGCTGATCTCAGC
CACCGCGAAAATGACATCAAAAACGCCATTAACCTGATGTTCTGGGGAATATAAATGTCAGGCTCCCTTA
TACACAGCCAGTCTGCAGGTCGACCATAGTGACTGGATATGTTGTGTTTTACAGTATTATGTAGTCTGTT
TTTTATGCAAAATCTAATTTAATATATTGATATTTATATCATTTTACGTTTCTCGTTCAGCTTTCTTGTA
CAAAGTGGTTGATAACAGCTTGGATTTGGATTTGGAGTTGCGCTTGGGATTCGCCTAGGCTTAGAGCTCG
AATTTCCCCGATCGTTCAAACATTTGGCAATAAAGTTTCTTAAGATTGAATCCTGTTGCCGGTCTTGCGA
TGATTATCATATAATTTCTGTTGAATTACGTTAAGCATGTAATAATTAACATGTAATGCATGACGTTATT
TATGAGATGGGTTTTTATGATTAGAGTCCCGCAATTATACATTTAATACGCGATAGAAAACAAAATATAG
CGCGCAAACTAGGATAAATTATCGCGCGCGGTGTCATCTATGTTACTAGATCGGGAATTGGTTCCGGAAC
CAATTCGTAATCATGGTCATAGCTGTTTCCTGTGTGAAATTGTTATCCGCTCACAATTCCACACAACATA
CGAGCCGGAAGCATAAAGTGTAAAGCCTGGGGTGCCTAATGAGTGAGCTAACTCACATTAGGCTGAATTA
GGCGCGCCTATTTCTGAATTCAACACATTGCGGACGTTTTTAATGTACTGAATTAACGCCGAATTAATTC
GGGGGATCTGGATTTTAGTACTGGATTTTGGTTTTAGGAATTAGAAATTTTATTGATAGAAGTATTTTAC
AAATACAAATACATACTAAGGGTTTCTTATATGCTCAACACATGAGCGAAACCCTATAGGAACCCTAATT
CCCTTATCTGGGAACTACTCACACATTATTATGGAGAAACTCGAGCTTGTCGATCGACAGATCCCGGTCG
GCATCTACTCTATTTCTTTGCCCTCGGACGAGTGCTGGGGCGTCGGTTTCCACTATCGGCGAGTACTTCT
ACACAGCCATCGGTCCAGACGGCCGCGCTTCTGCGGGCGATTTGTGTACGCCCGACAGTCCCGGCTCCGG
ATCGGACGATTGCGTCGCATCGACCCTGCGCCCAAGCTGCATCATCGAAATTGCCGTCAACCAAGCTCTG
ATAGAGTTGGTCAAGACCAATGCGGAGCATATACGCCCGGAGTCGTGGCGATCCTGCAAGCTCCGGATGC
CTCCGCTCGAAGTAGCGCGTCTGCTGCTCCATACAAGCCAACCACGGCCTCCAGAAGAAGATGTTGGCGA
CCTCGTATTGGGAATCCCCGAACATCGCCTCGCTCCAGTCAATGACCGCTGTTATGCGGCCATTGTCCGT
CAGGACATTGTTGGAGCCGAAATCCGCGTGCACGAGGTGCCGGACTTCGGGGCAGTCCTCGGCCCAAAGC
ATCAGCTCATCGAGAGCCTGCGCGACGGACGCACTGACGGTGTCGTCCATCACAGTTTGCCAGTGATACA
CATGGGGATCAGCAATCGCGCATATGAAATCACGCCATGTAGTGTATTGACCGATTCCTTGCGGTCCGAA
TGGGCCGAACCCGCTCGTCTGGCTAAGATCGGCCGCAGCGATCGCATCCATAGCCTCCGCGACCGGTTGT
AGAACAGCGGGCAGTTCGGTTTCAGGCAGGTCTTGCAACGTGACACCCTGTGAACGGCGGGAGATGCAAT
AGGTCAGGCTCTCGCTAAACTCCCCAATGTCAAGCACTTCCGGAATCGGGAGCGCGGCCGATGCAAAGTG
CCGATAAACATAACGATCTTTGTAGAAACCATCGGCGCAGCTATTTACCCGCAGGACATATCCACGCCCT
CCTACATCGAAGCTGAAAGCACGAGATTCTTCGCCCTCCGAGAGCTGCATCAGGTCGGAGACGCTGTCGA
ACTTTTCGATCAGAAACTTCTCGACAGACGTCGCGGTGAGTTCAGGCTTTTTCATATCTCATTGCCCCCC
GGATCTGCGAAAGCTCGAGAGAGATAGATTTGTAGAGAGAGACTGGTGATTTCAGCGTGTCCTCTCCAAA
TGAAATGAACTTCCTTATATAGAGGAAGGTCTTGCGAAGGATAGTGGGATTGTGCGTCATCCCTTACGTC
AGTGGAGATATCACATCAATCCACTTGCTTTGAAGACGTGGTTGGAACGTCTTCTTTTTCCACGATGCTC
CTCGTGGGTGGGGGTCCATCTTTGGGACCACTGTCGGCAGAGGCATCTTGAACGATAGCCTTTCCTTTAT
CGCAATGATGGCATTTGTAGGTGCCACCTTCCTTTTCTACTGTCCTTTTGATGAAGTGACAGATAGCTGG
GCAATGGAATCCGAGGAGGTTTCCCGATATTACCCTTTGTTGAAAAGTCTCAATAGCCCTTTGGTCTTCT
GAGACTGTATCTTTGATATTCTTGGAGTAGACGAGAGTGTCGTGCTCCACCATGTTCACATCAATCCACT
TGCTTTGAAGACGTGGTTGGAACGTCTTCTTTTTCCACGATGCTCCTCGTGGGTGGGGGTCCATCTTTGG
GACCACTGTCGGCAGAGGCATCTTGAACGATAGCCTTTCCTTTATCGCAATGATGGCATTTGTAGGTGCC
ACCTTCCTTTTCTACTGTCCTTTTGATGAAGTGACAGATAGCTGGGCAATGGAATCCGAGGAGGTTTCCC
GATATTACCCTTTGTTGAAAAGTCTCAATAGCCCTTTGGTCTTCTGAGACTGTATCTTTGATATTCTTGG
AGTAGACGAGAGTGTCGTGCTCCACCATGTTGGCAAGCTGCTCTAGCCAATACGCAAACCGAATTCAGAA
ATAAATTCAGCCTAATTCGGCGTTAATTCAGTACATTAAAAACGTCCGCAATGTGTTATTAAGTTGTCTA
AGCGTCAATTTGTTTACACCACAATATATCCTGCCACCAGCCAGCCAACAGCTCCCCGACCGGCAGCTCG
GCACAAAATCACCACTCGATACAGGCAGCCCATCAGTCCGGGACGGCGTCAGCGGGAGAGCCGTTGTAAG
GCGGCAGACTTTGCTCATGTTACCGATGCTATTCGGAAGAACGGCAACTAAGCTGCCGGGTTTGAAACAC
GGATGATCTCGCGGAGGGTAGCATGTTGATTGTAACGATGACAGAGCGTTGCTGCCTGTGATCAATTCGG
GCACGAACCCAGTGGACATAAGCCTGTTCGGTTCGTAAGCTGTAATGCAAGTAGCGTATGCGCTCACGCA
ACTGGTCCAGAACCTTGACCGAACGCAGCGGTGGTAACGGCGCAGTGGCGGTTTTCATGGCTTGTTATGA
CTGTTTTTTTGGGGTACAGTCTATGCCTCGGGCATCCAAGCAGCAAGCGCGTTACGCCGTGGGTCGATGT
TTGATGTTATGGAGCAGCAACGATGTTACGCAGCAGGGCAGTCGCCCTAAAACAAAGTTAAACATCATGG
GGGAAGCGGTGATCGCCGAAGTATCGACTCAACTATCAGAGGTAGTTGGCGTCATCGAGCGCCATCTCGA
ACCGACGTTGCTGGCCGTACATTTGTACGGCTCCGCAGTGGATGGCGGCCTGAAGCCACACAGTGATATT
GATTTGCTGGTTACGGTGACCGTAAGGCTTGATGAAACAACGCGGCGAGCTTTGATCAACGACCTTTTGG
AAACTTCGGCTTCCCCTGGAGAGAGCGAGATTCTCCGCGCTGTAGAAGTCACCATTGTTGTGCACGACGA
CATCATTCCGTGGCGTTATCCAGCTAAGCGCGAACTGCAATTTGGAGAATGGCAGCGCAATGACATTCTT
GCAGGTATCTTCGAGCCAGCCACGATCGACATTGATCTGGCTATCTTGCTGACAAAAGCAAGAGAACATA
GCGTTGCCTTGGTAGGTCCAGCGGCGGAGGAACTCTTTGATCCGGTTCCTGAACAGGATCTATTTGAGGC
GCTAAATGAAACCTTAACGCTATGGAACTCGCCGCCCGACTGGGCTGGCGATGAGCGAAATGTAGTGCTT
ACGTTGTCCCGCATTTGGTACAGCGCAGTAACCGGCAAAATCGCGCCGAAGGATGTCGCTGCCGACTGGG
CAATGGAGCGCCTGCCGGCCCAGTATCAGCCCGTCATACTTGAAGCTAGACAGGCTTATCTTGGACAAGA
AGAAGATCGCTTGGCCTCGCGCGCAGATCAGTTGGAAGAATTTGTCCACTACGTGAAAGGCGAGATCACC
AAGGTAGTCGGCAAATAATGTCTAGCTAGAAATTCGTTCAAGCCGACGCCGCTTCGCGGCGCGGCTTAAC
TCAAGCGTTAGATGCACTAAGCACATAATTGCTCACAGCCAAACTATCAGGTCAAGTCTGCTTTTATTAT
TTTTAAGCGTGCATAATAAGCCCTACACAAATTGGGAGATATATCATGCATGACCAAAATCCCTTAACGT
GAGTTTTCGTTCCACTGAGCGTCAGACCCCGTAGAAAAGATCAAAGGATCTTCTTGAGATCCTTTTTTTC
TGCGCGTAATCTGCTGCTTGCAAACAAAAAAACCACCGCTACCAGCGGTGGTTTGTTTGCCGGATCAAGA
GCTACCAACTCTTTTTCCGAAGGTAACTGGCTTCAGCAGAGCGCAGATACCAAATACTGTCCTTCTAGTG
TAGCCGTAGTTAGGCCACCACTTCAAGAACTCTGTAGCACCGCCTACATACCTCGCTCTGCTAATCCTGT
TACCAGTGGCTGCTGCCAGTGGCGATAAGTCGTGTCTTACCGGGTTGGACTCAAGACGATAGTTACCGGA
TAAGGCGCAGCGGTCGGGCTGAACGGGGGGTTCGTGCACACAGCCCAGCTTGGAGCGAACGACCTACACC
GAACTGAGATACCTACAGCGTGAGCTATGAGAAAGCGCCACGCTTCCCGAAGGGAGAAAGGCGGACAGGT
ATCCGGTAAGCGGCAGGGTCGGAACAGGAGAGCGCACGAGGGAGCTTCCAGGGGGAAACGCCTGGTATCT
TTATAGTCCTGTCGGGTTTCGCCACCTCTGACTTGAGCGTCGATTTTTGTGATGCTCGTCAGGGGGGCGG
AGCCTATGGAAAAACGCCAGCAACGCGGCCTTTTTACGGTTCCTGGCCTTTTGCTGGCCTTTTGCTCACA
TGTTCTTTCCTGCGTTATCCCCTGATTCTGTGGATAACCGTATTACCGCCTTTGAGTGAGCTGATACCGC
TCGCCGCAGCCGAACGACCGAGCGCAGCGAGTCAGTGAGCGAGGAAGCGGAAGAGCGCCTGATGCGGTAT
TTTCTCCTTACGCATCTGTGCGGTATTTCACACCGCATATGGTGCACTCTCAGTACAATCTGCTCTGATG
CCGCATAGTTAAGCCAGTATACACTCCGCTATCGCTACGTGACTGGGTCATGGCTGCGCCCCGACACCCG
CCAACACCCGCTGACGCGCCCTGACGGGCTTGTCTGCTCCCGGCATCCGCTTACAGACAAGCTGTGACCG
TCTCCGGGAGCTGCATGTGTCAGAGGTTTTCACCGTCATCACCGAAACGCGCGAGGCAGGGTGCCTTGAT
GTGGGCGCCGGCGGTCGAGTGGCGACGGCGCGGCTTGTCCGCGCCCTGGTAGATTGCCTGGCCGTAGGCC
AGCCATTTTTGAGCGGCCAGCGGCCGCGATAGGCCGACGCGAAGCGGCGGGGCGTAGGGAGCGCAGCGAC
CGAAGGGTAGGCGCTTTTTGCAGCTCTTCGGCTGTGCGCTGGCCAGACAGTTATGCACAGGCCAGGCGGG
TTTTAAGAGTTTTAATAAGTTTTAAAGAGTTTTAGGCGGAAAAATCGCCTTTTTTCTCTTTTATATCAGT
CACTTACATGTGTGACCGGTTCCCAATGTACGGCTTTGGGTTCCCAATGTACGGGTTCCGGTTCCCAATG
TACGGCTTTGGGTTCCCAATGTACGTGCTATCCACAGGAAAGAGACCTTTTCGACCTTTTTCCCCTGCTA
GGGCAATTTGCCCTAGCATCTGCTCCGTACATTAGGAACCGGCGGATGCTTCGCCCTCGATCAGGTTGCG
GTAGCGCATGACTAGGATCGGGCCAGCCTGCCCCGCCTCCTCCTTCAAATCGTACTCCGGCAGGTCATTT
GACCCGATCAGCTTGCGCACGGTGAAACAGAACTTCTTGAACTCTCCGGCGCTGCCACTGCGTTCGTAGA
TCGTCTTGAACAACCATCTGGCTTCTGCCTTGCCTGCGGCGCGGCGTGCCAGGCGGTAGAGAAAACGGCC
GATGCCGGGATCGATCAAAAAGTAATCGGGGTGAACCGTCAGCACGTCCGGGTTCTTGCCTTCTGTGATC
TCGCGGTACATCCAATCAGCTAGCTCGATCTCGATGTACTCCGGCCGCCCGGTTTCGCTCTTTACGATCT
TGTAGCGGCTAATCAAGGCTTCACCCTCGGATACCGTCACCAGGCGGCCGTTCTTGGCCTTCTTCGTACG
CTGCATGGCAACGTGCGTGGTGTTTAACCGAATGCAGGTTTCTACCAGGTCGTCTTTCTGCTTTCCGCCA
TCGGCTCGCCGGCAGAACTTGAGTACGTCCGCAACGTGTGGACGGAACACGCGGCCGGGCTTGTCTCCCT
TCCCTTCCCGGTATCGGTTCATGGATTCGGTTAGATGGGAAACCGCCATCAGTACCAGGTCGTAATCCCA
CACACTGGCCATGCCGGCCGGCCCTGCGGAAACCTCTACGTGCCCGTCTGGAAGCTCGTAGCGGATCACC
TCGCCAGCTCGTCGGTCACGCTTCGACAGACGGAAAACGGCCACGTCCATGATGCTGCGACTATCGCGGG
TGCCCACGTCATAGAGCATCGGAACGAAAAAATCTGGTTGCTCGTCGCCCTTGGGCGGCTTCCTAATCGA
CGGCGCACCGGCTGCCGGCGGTTGCCGGGATTCTTTGCGGATTCGATCAGCGGCCGCTTGCCACGATTCA
CCGGGGCGTGCTTCTGCCTCGATGCGTTGCCGCTGGGCGGCCTGCGCGGCCTTCAACTTCTCCACCAGGT
CATCACCCAGCGCCGCGCCGATTTGTACCGGGCCGGATGGTTTGCGACCGCTCACGCCGATTCCTCGGGC
TTGGGGGTTCCAGTGCCATTGCAGGGCCGGCAGACAACCCAGCCGCTTACGCCTGGCCAACCGCCCGTTC
CTCCACACATGGGGCATTCCACGGCGTCGGTGCCTGGTTGTTCTTGATTTTCCATGCCGCCTCCTTTAGC
CGCTAAAATTCATCTACTCATTTATTCATTTGCTCATTTACTCTGGTAGCTGCGCGATGTATTCAGATAG
CAGCTCGGTAATGGTCTTGCCTTGGCGTACCGCGTACATCTTCAGCTTGGTGTGATCCTCCGCCGGCAAC
TGAAAGTTGACCCGCTTCATGGCTGGCGTGTCTGCCAGGCTGGCCAACGTTGCAGCCTTGCTGCTGCGTG
CGCTCGGACGGCCGGCACTTAGCGTGTTTGTGCTTTTGCTCATTTTCTCTTTACCTCATTAACTCAAATG
AGTTTTGATTTAATTTCAGCGGCCAGCGCCTGGACCTCGCGGGCAGCGTCGCCCTCGGGTTCTGATTCAA
GAACGGTTGTGCCGGCGGCGGCAGTGCCTGGGTAGCTCACGCGCTGCGTGATACGGGACTCAAGAATGGG
CAGCTCGTACCCGGCCAGCGCCTCGGCAACCTCACCGCCGATGCGCGTGCCTTTGATCGCCCGCGACACG
ACAAAGGCCGCTTGTAGCCTTCCATCCGTGACCTCAATGCGCTGCTTAACCAGCTCCACCAGGTCGGCGG
TGGCCCATATGTCGTAAGGGCTTGGCTGCACCGGAATCAGCACGAAGTCGGCTGCCTTGATCGCGGACAC
AGCCAAGTCCGCCGCCTGGGGCGCTCCGTCGATCACTACGAAGTCGCGCCGGCCGATGGCCTTCACGTCG
CGGTCAATCGTCGGGCGGTCGATGCCGACAACGGTTAGCGGTTGATCTTCCCGCACGGCCGCCCAATCGC
GGGCACTGCCCTGGGGATCGGAATCGACTAACAGAACATCGGCCCCGGCGAGTTGCAGGGCGCGGGCTAG
ATGGGTTGCGATGGTCGTCTTGCCTGACCCGCCTTTCTGGTTAAGTACAGCGATAACCTTCATGCGTTCC
CCTTGCGTATTTGTTTATTTACTCATCGCATCATATACGCAGCGACCGCATGACGCAAGCTGTTTTACTC
AAATACACATCACCTTTTTAGACGGCGGCGCTCGGTTTCTTCAGCGGCCAAGCTGGCCGGCCAGGCCGCC
AGCTTGGCATCAGACAAACCGGCCAGGATTTCATGCAGCCGCACGGTTGAGACGTGCGCGGGCGGCTCGA
ACACGTACCCGGCCGCGATCATCTCCGCCTCGATCTCTTCGGTAATGAAAAACGGTTCGTCCTGGCCGTC
CTGGTGCGGTTTCATGCTTGTTCCTCTTGGCGTTCATTCTCGGCGGCCGCCAGGGCGTCGGCCTCGGTCA
ATGCGTCCTCACGGAAGGCACCGCGCCGCCTGGCCTCGGTGGGCGTCACTTCCTCGCTGCGCTCAAGTGC
GCGGTACAGGGTCGAGCGATGCACGCCAAGCAGTGCAGCCGCCTCTTTCACGGTGCGGCCTTCCTGGTCG
ATCAGCTCGCGGGCGTGCGCGATCTGTGCCGGGGTGAGGGTAGGGCGGGGGCCAAACTTCACGCCTCGGG
CCTTGGCGGCCTCGCGCCCGCTCCGGGTGCGGTCGATGATTAGGGAACGCTCGAACTCGGCAATGCCGGC
GAACACGGTCAACACCATGCGGCCGGCCGGCGTGGTGGTGTCGGCCCACGGCTCTGCCAGGCTACGCAGG
CCCGCGCCGGCCTCCTGGATGCGCTCGGCAATGTCCAGTAGGTCGCGGGTGCTGCGGGCCAGGCGGTCTA
GCCTGGTCACTGTCACAACGTCGCCAGGGCGTAGGTGGTCAAGCATCCTGGCCAGCTCCGGGCGGTCGCG
CCTGGTGCCGGTGATCTTCTCGGAAAACAGCTTGGTGCAGCCGGCCGCGTGCAGTTCGGCCCGTTGGTTG
GTCAAGTCCTGGTCGTCGGTGCTGACGCGGGCATAGCCCAGCAGGCCAGCGGCGGCGCTCTTGTTCATGG
CGTAATGTCTCCGGTTCTAGTCGCAAGTATTCTACTTTATGCGACTAAAACACGCGACAAGAAAACGCCA
GGAAAAGGGCAGGGCGGCAGCCTGTCGCGTAACTTAGGACTTGTGCGACATGTCGTTTTCAGAAGACGGC
TGCACTGAACGTCAGAAGCCGACTGCACTATAGCAGCGGAGGGGTTGGATCAAAGTACTTTGATCCCGAG
GGGAACCCTGTGGTTGGCATGCACATACAAATGGACGAACGGATAAACCT
