>Addgene plasmid #68571 | pMpGWB117 | addgene partial sequence | sequence record 152505 | CAT-R 5'-GCAACTGACTGAAATGCCTC-3'
TATCAACGGTGGTATATCCAGTGATTTTTTTCTCCATTTTAGCTTCCTTAGCTCCTGAAAATCTCGACGG
ATCCTAACTCAAAATCCACACATTATACGAGCCGGAAGCATAAAGTGTAAAGCCTGGGGTGCCTAATGCG
GCCCCTCGAGGGGCCGCCATAGTGACTGGATATGTTGTGTTTTACAGTATTATGTAGTCTGTTTTTTATG
CAAAATCTAATTTAATATATTGATATTTATATCATTTTACGTTTCTCGTTCAGCTTTTTTGTACAAACTT
GTTGATAACTCTAGACCCAAGCTTGGCACTGGCCGTCGTTTTACAACGTCGTGACTGGGAAAACCCTGGC
GTTACCCAACTTAATCGCCTTGCAGCACATCCCCCTTTCGCCAGCTGGCGTAATAGCGAAGAGGCCCGCA
CCGATCGCCCTTCCCAACAGTTGCGCAGCCTGAATGGCGAATGCTAGAGCAGCTTGAGCTTGGATCAGAT
TGTCGTTTCCCGCCTTCAGTTTAAACTATCAGTGTTTGACAGGATATATTGGCGGGTAAACCTAAGAGAA
AAGAGCGTTTATTAGAATAATCGGATATTTAAAAGGGCGTGAAAAGGTTTATCCGTTCGTCCATTTGTAT
GTGCATGCCAACCACAGGGTTCCCCTCGGGATCAAAGTACTTTGATCCAACCCCTCCGCTGCTATAGTGC
AGTCGGCTTCTGACGTTCAGTGCAGCCGTCTTCTGAAAACGACATGTCGCACAAGTCCTAAGTTACGCGA
CAGGCTGCCGCC
