>Addgene plasmid #68571 | pMpGWB117 | addgene partial sequence | sequence record 152506 | ccdB-Fwd 5'-GCATGATGACCACCGATATG-3'
TGGCTGATCTCAGCCACCGCGAAAATGACATCAAAAACGCCATTAACCTGATGTTCTGGGGAATATAAAT
GTCAGGCTCCCTTATACACAGCCAGTCTGCAGGTCGACCATAGTGACTGGATATGTTGTGTTTTACAGTA
TTATGTAGTCTGTTTTTTATGCAAAATCTAATTTAATATATTGATATTTATATCATTTTACGTTTCTCGT
TCAGCTTTCTTGTACAAAGTGGTTGATAACAGCTTGGATTTGGATTTGGAGTTGCGCTTGGGATTCGCCT
AGGCTTAGAGCTCGAATTTCCCCGATCGTTCAAACATTTGGCAATAAAGTTTCTTAAGATTGAATCCTGT
TGCCGGTCTTGCGATGATTATCATATAATTTCTGTTGAATTACGTTAAGCATGTAATAATTAACATGTAA
TGCATGACGTTATTTATGAGATGGGTTTTTATGATTAGAGTCCCGCAATTATACATTTAATACGCGATAG
AAAACAAAATATAGCGCGCAAACTAGGATAAATTATCGCGCGCGGTGTCATCTATGTTACTAGATCGGGA
ATTGG
